Addgene plasmid #200244: sgRNA2_8xCTS-ECFP-pA
Purpose: Mammalian transfections; 8xCTS-ECFP reporter construct 2
Depositing lab: Tatjana Sauka-Spengler. Depositing organization: University of Oxford. Publication: Specific Modulation of CRISPR Transcriptional Activators through RNA-Sensing Guide RNAs in Mammalian Cells and Zebrafish Embryos. Pelea O, Mayes S, Ferry QRV, Fulga TA, Sauka-Spengler T. bioRxiv 2023.05.08.539738 10.1101/2023.05.08.539738.
Backbone
  Vector backbone: P2-ECFP-pA (Addgene #26280)
  Vector type: Mammalian Expression
Growth in bacteria
  Bacterial resistance: Ampicillin, 100 μg/mL
  Growth temperature: 37°C
  Growth strain: DH5alpha
  Copy number: High Copy
Gene/Insert
  Gene/Insert name: sgRNA2_8xCTS
  Species: Synthetic
  Cloning method: Restriction Enzyme; 5′ cloning site Unknown (unknown if destroyed); 3′ cloning site Unknown (unknown if destroyed)
  Sequencing primers: 3′ caccaccccggtgaacagctc
Terms and licenses: Academic/Nonprofit Terms; Industry Terms: Not Available to Industry
Depositor comments: Please visit https://www.biorxiv.org/content/10.1101/2023.05.08.539738v1 for bioRxiv preprint.
How to cite: sgRNA2_8xCTS-ECFP-pA was a gift from Tatjana Sauka-Spengler (Addgene plasmid # 200244 ; http://n2t.net/addgene:200244 ; RRID:Addgene_200244)
