[The description below was written by a language model from this plasmid's Addgene catalogue record and pLannotate feature annotations shown in this document.]
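Description:
sgRNA2_8xCTS-ECFP-pA is a 4.2 kb mammalian expression reporter plasmid built on the P2-ECFP-pA backbone and intended for transient transfection of mammalian cells. It is propagated in E. coli as a high-copy plasmid through a ColE1/pUC-type origin and selected with ampicillin via the β-lactamase gene and its native promoter. An f1 phage origin is also present, along with short remnants of lacZα, a tetracycline resistance gene and SV40 large T antigen. These remnants are cloning leftovers from earlier vectors rather than functional elements.

The synthetic insert, sgRNA2_8xCTS, is by its name an array of eight CRISPR target sites matched to a guide designated sgRNA2. It presumably lies in the unannotated stretch just upstream of the fluorescent protein coding sequence. The automated annotation calls that reading frame mCerulean, a close relative of the ECFP named in the catalogue entry, and an SV40 polyadenylation signal follows it. Upstream of the target-site region sit a synthetic poly(A) signal fragment and the human α2-globin RNA polymerase II pause site. This combination is commonly used to block read-through transcription from the backbone and keep reporter background low. No promoter is annotated between these insulating elements and the reporter, and the record does not say which minimal promoter, if any, drives it.

The construct serves as the second of a set of cyan reporters for CRISPR transcriptional activation. Fluorescence should appear when a dCas9-based activator is recruited to the target-site array by the cognate guide. In the associated work, it supports testing of RNA-sensing guide RNAs that conditionally switch such activators on.
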