Features (pLannotate 1.2.2; 11 found; start..end, strand, type, name):
    448..1308    -  CDS            AmpR: β-lactamase; bla; confers resistance to ampicillin, carbenicillin, and related antibiotics
   1309..1413    -  promoter       AmpR promoter: bla
   1440..1868    +  rep_origin     f1 ori (sequence partly withheld): f1 bacteriophage origin of replication; arrow indicates direction of (+) strand synthesis
   1900..1967    -  CDS            lacZα (fragment): LacZα fragment of β-galactosidase; lacZ fragment
   2029..2073    +  polyA_signal   poly(A) signal (fragment): synthetic polyadenylation signal
   2087..2178    +  misc_feature   pause site: RNA polymerase II transcriptional pause signal from the human α2 globin gene
   2585..3304    +  CDS            mCerulean: enhanced monomeric variant of CFP (Rizzo et al., 2004) mammalian codon-optimized
   3330..3451    -  polyA_signal   SV40 poly(A) signal: SV40 polyadenylation signal
   3474..3542    -  CDS            large T antigen (fragment): large T antigen from SV40 (simian virus 40)
   3564..3695    +  CDS            TcR (fragment): tetracycline efflux protein; tet; confers resistance to tetracycline
   3875..277     -  rep_origin     ori (across the origin): high-copy-number ColE1/pMB1/pBR322/pUC origin of replication
>Addgene plasmid #200244 | sgRNA2_8xCTS-ECFP-pA | addgene full sequence | sequence record 396823 | Addgene NGS Result
GTCCAACCCGGTAAGACACGACTTATCGCCACTGGCAGCAGCCACTGGTAACAGGATTAGCAGAGCGAGG
TATGTAGGCGGTGCTACAGAGTTCTTGAAGTGGTGGCCTAACTACGGCTACACTAGAAGAACAGTATTTG
GTATCTGCGCTCTGCTGAAGCCAGTTACCTTCGGAAAAAGAGTTGGTAGCTCTTGATCCGGCAAACAAAC
CACCGCTGGTAGCGGTGGTTTTTTTGTTTGCAAGCAGCAGATTACGCGCAGAAAAAAAGGATCTCAAGAA
GATCCTTTGATCTTTTCTACGGGGTCTGACGCTCAGTGGAACGAAAACTCACGTTAAGGGATTTTGGTCA
TGAGATTATCAAAAAGGATCTTCACCTAGATCCTTTTAAATTAAAAATGAAGTTTTAAATCAATCTAAAG
TATATATGAGTAAACTTGGTCTGACAGTTACCAATGCTTAATCAGTGAGGCACCTATCTCAGCGATCTGT
CTATTTCGTTCATCCATAGTTGCCTGACTCCCCGTCGTGTAGATAACTACGATACGGGAGGGCTTACCAT
CTGGCCCCAGTGCTGCAATGATACCGCGAGACCCACGCTCACCGGCTCCAGATTTATCAGCAATAAACCA
GCCAGCCGGAAGGGCCGAGCGCAGAAGTGGTCCTGCAACTTTATCCGCCTCCATCCAGTCTATTAATTGT
TGCCGGGAAGCTAGAGTAAGTAGTTCGCCAGTTAATAGTTTGCGCAACGTTGTTGCCATTGCTACAGGCA
TCGTGGTGTCACGCTCGTCGTTTGGTATGGCTTCATTCAGCTCCGGTTCCCAACGATCAAGGCGAGTTAC
ATGATCCCCCATGTTGTGCAAAAAAGCGGTTAGCTCCTTCGGTCCTCCGATCGTTGTCAGAAGTAAGTTG
GCCGCAGTGTTATCACTCATGGTTATGGCAGCACTGCATAATTCTCTTACTGTCATGCCATCCGTAAGAT
GCTTTTCTGTGACTGGTGAGTACTCAACCAAGTCATTCTGAGAATAGTGTATGCGGCGACCGAGTTGCTC
TTGCCCGGCGTCAATACGGGATAATACCGCGCCACATAGCAGAACTTTAAAAGTGCTCATCATTGGAAAA
CGTTCTTCGGGGCGAAAACTCTCAAGGATCTTACCGCTGTTGAGATCCAGTTCGATGTAACCCACTCGTG
CACCCAACTGATCTTCAGCATCTTTTACTTTCACCAGCGTTTCTGGGTGAGCAAAAACAGGAAGGCAAAA
TGCCGCAAAAAAGGGAATAAGGGCGACACGGAAATGTTGAATACTCATACTCTTCCTTTTTCAATATTAT
TGAAGCATTTATCAGGGTTATTGTCTCATGAGCGGATACATATTTGAATGTATTTAGAAAAATAAACAAA
TAGGGGTTCCGCGCACATTTCCCCGAAAAGTGCCACCTG
[124 nt withheld, positions 1440-1563]
C
[91 nt withheld, positions 1565-1655]
A
[49 nt withheld, positions 1657-1705]
CCTTTGACGTTGGAGTCCACGTTCTTT
[37 nt withheld, positions 1733-1769]
ACCCTATCTCGGTCTATTCTTTTGATTTATAAGGGATTTTGCCGATTTCGGCCTATTGGTTAAAAAATGA
GCTGATTTAACAAAAATTTAACGCGAATTTTAACAAAATATTAACGCTTACAATTTGCCATTCGCCATTC
AGGCTGCGCAACTGTTGGGAAGGGCGATCGGTGCGGGCCTCTTCGCTATTACGCCAGCCCAAGCTACCAT
GATAAGTAAGTAATATTAAGGTACGGGAGGTACTTGGAGCGGCCGCAATAAATATCTTTATTTTCATTAC
ATCTGTGTGTTGGTTTTTTGTGTGAATCGATAGTACTAACATACGCTCTCCATCAAAACAAAACGAAACA
AAACAAACTAGCAAAATAGGCTGTCCCCAGTGCAAGTGCAGGTGCCAGAACATTTCTCTATCGATAGCTA
GCACTAGTCCCAGGACAGTACTCCGACTTACTTAATATTTTCATAGCCGAGGACAGTACTCCGACTTACG
AGCTCCTACTGACCCTACTAGTCCCAGGACAGTACTCCGACTTACTTAATATTTTCATAGCCGAGGACAG
TACTCCGACTTACGAGCTCTCTAGGGGCCCACTAGTCCCAGGACAGTACTCCGACTTACTTAATATTTTC
ATAGCCGAGGACAGTACTCCGACTTACGAGCTCCTACTGACCCTACTAGTCCCAGGACAGTACTCCGACT
TACTTAATATTTTCATAGCCGAGGACAGTACTCCGACTTACGAGCTCTCTAGACTAGCGGGGGGCTATAA
AAGGGGGTGGGGGCGTTCGTCCTGCTATCTAGCGTCGCGTTGACCATGGTGAGCAAGGGCGAGGAGCTGT
TCACCGGGGTGGTGCCCATCCTGGTCGAGCTGGACGGCGACGTAAACGGCCACAAGTTCAGCGTGTCCGG
CGAGGGCGAGGGCGATGCCACCTACGGCAAGCTGACCCTGAAGTTCATCTGCACCACCGGCAAGCTGCCC
GTGCCCTGGCCCACCCTCGTGACCACCCTGACCTGGGGCGTGCAGTGCTTCGCCCGCTACCCCGACCACA
TGAAGCAGCACGACTTCTTCAAGTCCGCCATGCCCGAAGGCTACGTCCAGGAGCGCACCATCTTCTTCAA
GGACGACGGCAACTACAAGACCCGCGCCGAGGTGAAGTTCGAGGGCGACACCCTGGTGAACCGCATCGAG
CTGAAGGGCATCGACTTCAAGGAGGACGGCAACATCCTGGGGCACAAGCTGGAGTACAACGCCATCAGCG
ACAACGTCTATATCACCGCCGACAAGCAGAAGAACGGCATCAAGGCCAACTTCAAGATCCGCCACAACAT
CGAGGACGGCAGCGTGCAGCTCGCCGACCACTACCAGCAGAACACCCCCATCGGCGACGGCCCCGTGCTG
CTGCCCGACAACCACTACCTGAGCACCCAGTCCAAGCTGAGCAAAGACCCCAACGAGAAGCGCGATCACA
TGGTCCTGCTGGAGTTCGTGACCGCCGCCGGGATCACTCTCGGCATGGACGAGCTGTACAAGTAAGGCCG
GCCGCTTCGAGCAGACATGATAAGATACATTGATGAGTTTGGACAAACCACAACTAGAATGCAGTGAAAA
AAATGCTTTATTTGTGAAATTTGTGATGCTATTGCTTTATTTGTAACCATTATAAGCTGCAATAAACAAG
TTAACAACAACAATTGCATTCATTTTATGTTTCAGGTTCAGGGGGAGGTGTGGGAGGTTTTTTAAAGCAA
GTAAAACCTCTACAAATGTGGTAAAATCGATAAGGATCGAGTATGTCGACCGATGCCCTTGAGAGCCTTC
AACCCAGTCAGCTCCTTCCGGTGGGCGCGGGGCATGACTATCGTCGCCGCACTTATGACTGTCTTCTTTA
TCATGCAACTCGTAGGACAGGTGCCGGCAGCGCTCTTCCGCTTCCTCGCTCACTGACTCGCTGCGCTCGG
TCGTTCGGCTGCGGCGAGCGGTATCAGCTCACTCAAAGGCGGTAATACGGTTATCCACAGAATCAGGGGA
TAACGCAGGAAAGAACATGTGAGCAAAAGGCCAGCAAAAGGCCAGGAACCGTAAAAAGGCCGCGTTGCTG
GCGTTTTTCCATAGGCTCCGCCCCCCTGACGAGCATCACAAAAATCGACGCTCAAGTCAGAGGTGGCGAA
ACCCGACAGGACTATAAAGATACCAGGCGTTTCCCCCTGGAAGCTCCCTCGTGCGCTCTCCTGTTCCGAC
CCTGCCGCTTACCGGATACCTGTCCGCCTTTCTCCCTTCGGGAAGCGTGGCGCTTTCTCATAGCTCACGC
TGTAGGTATCTCAGTTCGGTGTAGGTCGTTCGCTCCAAGCTGGGCTGTGTGCACGAACCCCCCGTTCAGC
CCGACCGCTGCGCCTTATCCGGTAACTATCGTCTTGA
